Addgene plasmid #53235: mCit-4aa-SNAP25B
Purpose: Fluorescent probe: SNAP-25B, N-terminally-tagged with monomeric Citrine, connected with a 4 amino acid linker. Expressed in mammalian cells, used with mCer-4aa-VAMP2 to measure FRET and dispersion.
Depositing lab: Robert Zucker. Depositing organization: University of California, Berkeley. Publication: Dance of the SNAREs: assembly and rearrangements detected with FRET at neuronal synapses. Degtyar V, Hafez IM, Bray C, Zucker RS. J Neurosci. 2013 Mar 27;33(13):5507-23. doi: 10.1523/JNEUROSCI.2337-12.2013. PubMed 23536066.
Backbone
  Vector backbone: pECFP-C1
  Backbone manufacturer: Clontech
  Backbone size w/o insert (bp): 4700
  Total vector size (bp): 5333
  Modifications to backbone: ECFP has been substituted by citrine, which was further made monomeric by introducing the A206K mutation using the Stratagene QuikChange Site-Directed Mutagenesis Kit, and exchanged with EYFP by digestion with restriction endonucleases after ligation.
  Vector type: Mammalian Expression
Growth in bacteria
  Bacterial resistance: Kanamycin, 50 μg/mL
  Growth temperature: 37°C
  Growth strain: DH5alpha
  Copy number: Unknown
Gene/Insert
  Gene/Insert name: SNAP-25B (alt name: synaptosomal-associated protein, 25kDa)
  Species: R. norvegicus (rat)
  Insert size (bp): 621
  GenBank ID: AB003992 AB003992.1
  Entrez Gene: Snap25 (a.k.a. SNAP-25B, SNAP-25a)
  Tag / fusion protein: mCitrine (N terminal on backbone); 4aa-linker (N terminal on insert)
Terms and licenses: Academic/Nonprofit Terms; Industry Terms: Not Available to Industry
How to cite: mCit-4aa-SNAP25B was a gift from Robert Zucker (Addgene plasmid # 53235 ; http://n2t.net/addgene:53235 ; RRID:Addgene_53235)
