[The description below was written by a language model from this plasmid's Addgene catalogue record and pLannotate feature annotations shown in this document.]
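Description:
mCit-4aa-SNAP25B is a mammalian expression plasmid built on the Clontech pECFP-C1 backbone, in which the original ECFP coding sequence has been replaced by Citrine carrying the A206K mutation that makes the yellow fluorescent protein monomeric. It replicates in E. coli from a high-copy ColE1/pUC-type origin and also carries an f1 phage origin. Selection relies on a single NeoR/KanR (Tn5 aminoglycoside phosphotransferase) gene placed behind tandem bacterial (bla) and SV40 early promoters and terminated by the HSV TK polyadenylation signal. This arrangement gives kanamycin resistance in bacteria and can give G418 resistance in mammalian cells. The catalogue lists a total size of 5333 bp, while the sequenced record is 5,304 nt. The short ble, large T antigen and bGH poly(A) fragments in the annotation appear to be small matches within backbone sequence rather than functional parts.

The payload is a single fusion open reading frame driven by the human CMV immediate-early enhancer and promoter and terminated by the SV40 poly(A) signal. mCitrine sits at the N-terminus and is joined through a four-amino-acid linker to rat SNAP-25B, the 25 kDa synaptosomal-associated t-SNARE involved in vesicle docking and neurotransmitter release. The automated annotation matched the insert to the bovine SNAP25 protein entry, whereas the catalogue gives the source as rat. According to the record, the construct serves as a fluorescent probe in mammalian cells and is paired with the companion construct mCer-4aa-VAMP2. Together the two probes are used to measure FRET between the SNARE partners and to follow their dispersion, in work on SNARE assembly and rearrangement at neuronal synapses.
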