Features (pLannotate 1.2.2; 14 found; start..end, strand, type, name):
     61..364     +  enhancer       CMV enhancer: human cytomegalovirus immediate early enhancer
    365..568     +  promoter       CMV promoter: human cytomegalovirus (CMV) immediate early promoter
    613..1329    +  CDS            mCitrine: mCitrine is a basic (constitutively fluorescent) yellow fluorescent protein published in 2001, derived from Aequorea victoria.
   1342..1959    +  CDS            SNAP25: SNP25_BOVIN - Experimental evidence at protein level: Swiss-Prot protein existence level 1. t-SNARE involved in the molecular regulation of neurotransmitter release. May play an important role in the synaptic function of specific neuronal systems. Associates with proteins involved in vesicle docking and membrane fusion. Regulates plasma membrane recycling through its interaction with CENPF. Modulates the gating characteristics of the delayed rectifier voltage-dependent potassium channel KCNB1 in pancreatic beta cells (By similarity). From Bos taurus (Bovine).
   1985..2069    +  CDS            large T antigen (fragment): large T antigen from SV40 (simian virus 40)
   2092..2213    +  polyA_signal   SV40 poly(A) signal: SV40 polyadenylation signal
   2247..2675    -  rep_origin     f1 ori (sequence partly withheld): f1 bacteriophage origin of replication; arrow indicates direction of (+) strand synthesis
   2702..2806    +  promoter       AmpR promoter: bla
   2808..3165    +  promoter       SV40 promoter: SV40 enhancer and early promoter
   3200..3994    +  CDS            NeoR/KanR: aminoglycoside phosphotransferase from Tn5; aph(3')-II (or nptII); confers resistance to neomycin, kanamycin, and G418 (Geneticin®)
   4015..4167    +  CDS            ble (fragment): BLE_KLEPN - Experimental evidence at protein level: Swiss-Prot protein existence level 1. Binding protein with a strong affinity to the bleomycin family of antibiotics. Binds to CL990; an antimitotic-antibiotic compound. From Klebsiella pneumoniae.
   4226..4273    +  polyA_signal   HSV TK poly(A) signal: herpes simplex virus thymidine kinase polyadenylation signal (Cole and Stacy, 1985)
   4364..4380    -  polyA_signal   bGH poly(A) signal (fragment): bovine growth hormone polyadenylation signal
   4602..5190    +  rep_origin     ori: high-copy-number ColE1/pMB1/pBR322/pUC origin of replication
>Addgene plasmid #53235 | mCit-4aa-SNAP25B | addgene full sequence | sequence record 421058 | Addgene NGS Result
TAGTTATTAATAGTAATCAATTACGGGGTCATTAGTTCATAGCCCATATATGGAGTTCCGCGTTACATAA
CTTACGGTAAATGGCCCGCCTGGCTGACCGCCCAACGACCCCCGCCCATTGACGTCAATAATGACGTATG
TTCCCATAGTAACGCCAATAGGGACTTTCCATTGACGTCAATGGGTGGAGTATTTACGGTAAACTGCCCA
CTTGGCAGTACATCAAGTGTATCATATGCCAAGTACGCCCCCTATTGACGTCAATGACGGTAAATGGCCC
GCCTGGCATTATGCCCAGTACATGACCTTATGGGACTTTCCTACTTGGCAGTACATCTACGTATTAGTCA
TCGCTATTACCATGGTGATGCGGTTTTGGCAGTACATCAATGGGCGTGGATAGCGGTTTGACTCACGGGG
ATTTCCAAGTCTCCACCCCATTGACGTCAATGGGAGTTTGTTTTGGCACCAAAATCAACGGGACTTTCCA
AAATGTCGTAACAACTCCGCCCCATTGACGCAAATGGGCGGTAGGCGTGTACGGTGGGAGGTCTATATAA
GCAGAGCTGGTTTAGTGAACCGTCAGATCCGCTAGCGCTACCGGTCGCCACCATGGTGAGCAAGGGCGAG
GAGCTGTTCACCGGGGTGGTGCCCATCCTGGTCGAGCTGGACGGCGACGTAAACGGCCACAAGTTCAGCG
TGTCCGGCGAGGGCGAGGGCGATGCCACCTACGGCAAGCTGACCCTGAAGTTCATCTGCACCACCGGCAA
GCTGCCCGTGCCCTGGCCCACCCTCGTGACCACCTTCGGCTACGGCCTGATGTGCTTCGCCCGCTACCCC
GACCACATGAAGCAGCACGACTTCTTCAAGTCCGCCATGCCCGAAGGCTACGTCCAGGAGCGCACCATCT
TCTTCAAGGACGACGGCAACTACAAGACCCGCGCCGAGGTGAAGTTCGAGGGCGACACCCTGGTGAACCG
CATCGAGCTGAAGGGCATCGACTTCAAGGAGGACGGCAACATCCTGGGGCACAAGCTGGAGTACAACTAC
AACAGCCACAACGTCTATATCATGGCCGACAAGCAGAAGAACGGCATCAAGGTGAACTTCAAGATCCGCC
ACAACATCGAGGACGGCAGCGTGCAGCTCGCCGACCACTACCAGCAGAACACCCCCATCGGCGACGGCCC
CGTGCTGCTGCCCGACAACCACTACCTGAGCTACCAGTCCAAGCTGAGCAAAGACCCCAACGAGAAGCGC
GATCACATGGTCCTGCTGGAGTTCGTGACCGCCGCCGGGATCACTCTCGGCATGGACGAGCTGTACAAGT
CCGGACTCACCATGGCCGAGGACGCAGACATGCGTAATGAACTGGAGGAGATGCAGAGGAGGGCTGACCA
GCTGGCTGATGAGTCCCTGGAAAGCACCCGTCGCATGCTGCAGCTGGTCGAAGAGAGTAAAGATGCTGGC
ATCAGGACTTTGGTTATGTTGGATGAGCAAGGCGAACAACTGGAACGCATTGAGGAAGGGATGGACCAAA
TCAATAAGGATATGAAAGAAGCAGAAAAGAATTTGACGGACCTAGGAAAATTCTGCGGGCTTTGTGTGTG
TCCCTGTAACAAGCTTAAATCCAGTGATGCTTACAAAAAAGCCTGGGGCAATAATCAGGATGGAGTAGTG
GCCAGCCAGCCTGCCCGTGTGGTGGATGAACGGGAGCAGATGGCCATCAGTGGTGGCTTCATCCGCAGGG
TAACAAACGATGCCCGGGAAAATGAAATGGATGAAAACCTAGAGCAGGTGAGCGGCATCATCGGAAACCT
CCGTCATATGGCCCTAGACATGGGCAATGAGATTGACACCCAGAATCGCCAGATTGACAGGATCATGGAG
AAGGCTGACTCCAACAAAACCAGAATTGATGAAGCCAACCAACGTGCAACAAAGATGCTGGGAAGTGGTT
AAGGATCCACCGGATCTAGATAACTGATCATAATCAGCCATACCACATTTGTAGAGGTTTTACTTGCTTT
AAAAAACCTCCCACACCTCCCCCTGAACCTGAAACATAAAATGAATGCAATTGTTGTTGTTAACTTGTTT
ATTGCAGCTTATAATGGTTACAAATAAAGCAATAGCATCACAAATTTCACAAATAAAGCATTTTTTTCAC
TGCATTCTAGTTGTGGTTTGTCCAAACTCATCAATGTATCTTAAGGCGTAAATTGTAAGCGTTAATATTT
TGTTAAAATTCGCGTTAAATTTTTGTTAAATCAGCTCATTTTTTAACCAATAGGCCGAAATCGGCAAAAT
CCCTTATAAATCAAAAGAATAGACCGAGATAGGGT
[37 nt withheld, positions 2346-2382]
AAAGAACGTGGACTCCAACGTCAAAGG
[49 nt withheld, positions 2410-2458]
T
[91 nt withheld, positions 2460-2550]
G
[124 nt withheld, positions 2552-2675]
CAGGTGGCACTTTTCGGGGAAATGTGCGCGGAACCCCTATTTGTTTATTTTTCTAAATACATTCAAATAT
GTATCCGCTCATGAGACAATAACCCTGATAAATGCTTCAATAATATTGAAAAAGGAAGAGTCCTGAGGCG
GAAAGAACCAGCTGTGGAATGTGTGTCAGTTAGGGTGTGGAAAGTCCCCAGGCTCCCCAGCAGGCAGAAG
TATGCAAAGCATGCATCTCAATTAGTCAGCAACCAGGTGTGGAAAGTCCCCAGGCTCCCCAGCAGGCAGA
AGTATGCAAAGCATGCATCTCAATTAGTCAGCAACCATAGTCCCGCCCCTAACTCCGCCCATCCCGCCCC
TAACTCCGCCCAGTTCCGCCCATTCTCCGCCCCATGGCTGACTAATTTTTTTTATTTATGCAGAGGCCGA
GGCCGCCTCGGCCTCTGAGCTATTCCAGAAGTAGTGAGGAGGCTTTTTTGGAGGCCTAGGCTTTTGCAAA
GATCGATCAAGAGACAGGATGAGGATCGTTTCGCATGATTGAACAAGATGGATTGCACGCAGGTTCTCCG
GCCGCTTGGGTGGAGAGGCTATTCGGCTATGACTGGGCACAACAGACAATCGGCTGCTCTGATGCCGCCG
TGTTCCGGCTGTCAGCGCAGGGGCGCCCGGTTCTTTTTGTCAAGACCGACCTGTCCGGTGCCCTGAATGA
ACTGCAAGACGAGGCAGCGCGGCTATCGTGGCTGGCCACGACGGGCGTTCCTTGCGCAGCTGTGCTCGAC
GTTGTCACTGAAGCGGGAAGGGACTGGCTGCTATTGGGCGAAGTGCCGGGGCAGGATCTCCTGTCATCTC
ACCTTGCTCCTGCCGAGAAAGTATCCATCATGGCTGATGCAATGCGGCGGCTGCATACGCTTGATCCGGC
TACCTGCCCATTCGACCACCAAGCGAAACATCGCATCGAGCGAGCACGTACTCGGATGGAAGCCGGTCTT
GTCGATCAGGATGATCTGGACGAAGAGCATCAGGGGCTCGCGCCAGCCGAACTGTTCGCCAGGCTCAAGG
CGAGCATGCCCGACGGCGAGGATCTCGTCGTGACCCATGGCGATGCCTGCTTGCCGAATATCATGGTGGA
AAATGGCCGCTTTTCTGGATTCATCGACTGTGGCCGGCTGGGTGTGGCGGACCGCTATCAGGACATAGCG
TTGGCTACCCGTGATATTGCTGAAGAGCTTGGCGGCGAATGGGCTGACCGCTTCCTCGTGCTTTACGGTA
TCGCCGCTCCCGATTCGCAGCGCATCGCCTTCTATCGCCTTCTTGACGAGTTCTTCTGAGCGGGACTCTG
GGGTTCGAAATGACCGACCAAGCGACGCCCAACCTGCCATCACGAGATTTCGATTCCACCGCCGCCTTCT
ATGAAAGGTTGGGCTTCGGAATCGTTTTCCGGGACGCCGGCTGGATGATCCTCCAGCGCGGGGATCTCAT
GCTGGAGTTCTTCGCCCACCCTAGGGGGAGGCTAACTGAAACACGGAAGGAGACAATACCGGAAGGAACC
CGCGCTATGACGGCAATAAAAAGACAGAATAAAACGCACGGTGTTGGGTCGTTTGTTCATAAACGCGGGG
TTCGGTCCCAGGGCTGGCACTCTGTCGATACCCCACCGAGACCCCATTGGGGCCAATACGCCCGCGTTTC
TTCCTTTTCCCCACCCCACCCCCCAAGTTCGGGTGAAGGCCCAGGGCTCGCAGCCAACGTCGGGGCGGCA
GGCCCTGCCATAGCCTCAGGTTACTCATATATACTTTAGATTGATTTAAAACTTCATTTTTAATTTAAAA
GGATCTAGGTGAAGATCCTTTTTGATAATCTCATGACCAAAATCCCTTAACGTGAGTTTTCGTTCCACTG
AGCGTCAGACCCCGTAGAAAAGATCAAAGGATCTTCTTGAGATCCTTTTTTTCTGCGCGTAATCTGCTGC
TTGCAAACAAAAAAACCACCGCTACCAGCGGTGGTTTGTTTGCCGGATCAAGAGCTACCAACTCTTTTTC
CGAAGGTAACTGGCTTCAGCAGAGCGCAGATACCAAATACTGTTCTTCTAGTGTAGCCGTAGTTAGGCCA
CCACTTCAAGAACTCTGTAGCACCGCCTACATACCTCGCTCTGCTAATCCTGTTACCAGTGGCTGCTGCC
AGTGGCGATAAGTCGTGTCTTACCGGGTTGGACTCAAGACGATAGTTACCGGATAAGGCGCAGCGGTCGG
GCTGAACGGGGGGTTCGTGCACACAGCCCAGCTTGGAGCGAACGACCTACACCGAACTGAGATACCTACA
GCGTGAGCTATGAGAAAGCGCCACGCTTCCCGAAGGGAGAAAGGCGGACAGGTATCCGGTAAGCGGCAGG
GTCGGAACAGGAGAGCGCACGAGGGAGCTTCCAGGGGGAAACGCCTGGTATCTTTATAGTCCTGTCGGGT
TTCGCCACCTCTGACTTGAGCGTCGATTTTTGTGATGCTCGTCAGGGGGGCGGAGCCTATGGAAAAACGC
CAGCAACGCGGCCTTTTTACGGTTCCTGGCCTTTTGCTGGCCTTTTGCTCACATGTTCTTTCCTGCGTTA
TCCCCTGATTCTGTGGATAACCGTATTACCGCCATGCAT
