>Addgene plasmid #53235 | mCit-4aa-SNAP25B | addgene partial sequence | sequence record 89454 | EGFP-C 5'-CATGGTCCTGCTGGAGTTCGTG-3'
GACGAGCTGTACAAGTCCGGACTCACCATGGCCGAGGACGCAGACATGCGTAATGAACTGGAGGAGATGC
AGAGGAGGGCTGACCAGCTGGCTGATGAGTCCCTGGAAAGCACCCGTCGCATGCTGCAGCTGGTCGAAGA
GAGTAAAGATGCTGGCATCAGGACTTTGGTTATGTTGGATGAGCAAGGCGAACAACTGGAACGCATTGAG
GAAGGGATGGACCAAATCAATAAGGATATGAAAGAAGCAGAAAAGAATTTGACGGACCTAGGAAAATTCT
GCGGGCTTTGTGTGTGTCCCTGTAACAAGCTTAAATCCAGTGATGCTTACAAAAAAGCCTGGGGCAATAA
TCAGGATGGAGTAGTGGCCAGCCAGCCTGCCCGTGTGGTGGATGAACGGGAGCAGATGGCCATCAGTGGT
GGCTTCATCCGCAGGGTAACAAACGATGCCCGGGAAAATGAAATGGATGAAAACCTAGAGCAGGTGAGCG
GCATCATCGGAAACCTCCGTCATATGGCCCTAGACATGGGCAATGAGATTGACACCCAGAATCGCCAGAT
TGACAGGATCATGGAGAAGGCTGACTCCAACAAAACCAGAATTGATGAAGCCAACCAACGTGCAACAAAG
ATGCTGGGAAGTGGTTAAGGATCCACCGGATCTAGATAACTGATCATAATCAGCCATACCACATTTGTAG
AGGTTTTACTTGCTTTAAAAAACCTCCCACACCTCCCCCTGAACCTGAAACATAAAATGAATGCAATTGT
TGTTGTTAACTTGTTTATTGCAGCTTATAATGGTTACAAATAAAGCAATAGCATCACAAATTTCACAAAT
AAAGCATTTTTTTCACTGCATTCTAGTTGTGGTTTGTCCAAACTCATCAATGTATCTTAAGGCGTAAATT
GTA
